Addgene plasmid #143693: TFORF0330
Purpose: Lentiviral vector for overexpressing transcription factor ORFs with unique 24-bp barcodes. Barcodes facilitate identification of transcription factors in pooled screens.
Depositing lab: Feng Zhang. Depositing organization: Broad Institute. Publication: A transcription factor atlas of directed differentiation. Joung J, Ma S, Tay T, Geiger-Schuller KR, Kirchgatterer PC, Verdine VK, Guo B, Arias-Garcia MA, Allen WE, Singh A, Kuksenko O, Abudayyeh OO, Gootenberg JS, Fu Z, Macrae RK, Buenrostro JD, Regev A, Zhang F. Cell. 2023 Jan 5;186(1):209-229.e26. doi: 10.1016/j.cell.2022.11.026. PubMed 36608654.
Backbone
  Vector backbone: pLX_TRC317
  Backbone manufacturer: Broad Institute Genetic Perturbation Platform
  Backbone size w/o insert (bp): 8264
  Vector type: Mammalian Expression, Lentiviral
  Selectable markers: Puromycin
Growth in bacteria
  Bacterial resistance: Ampicillin, 100 μg/mL
  Growth temperature: 37°C
  Growth strain: NEB Stable
  Copy number: High Copy
Gene/Insert
  Gene/Insert name: ZNF334
  Species: H. sapiens (human)
  Insert size (bp): 2141
  Entrez Gene: ZNF334
  Promoter: EF1a
  Cloning method: Unknown
  Sequencing primers: 5′ GGGTGGAGACTGAAGTTAGGCCAG; 3′ CACATAGCGTAAAAGGAGCAACATAG
Terms and licenses: Academic/Nonprofit Terms; Industry Terms: Not Available to Industry
Depositor comments: NM_001270497,XM_011528897,XM_017027941,XM_017027939,XM_017027940,ENST00000615481,ENST00000625284 . The transcription factor ORF portion of this plasmid was synthesized by Genewiz. Please test multiple small colonies in case of plasmid recombination. To make this collection available in a timely manner, a portion of this collection was not fully sequenced by Addgene. If an Addgene verified full plasmid sequence is not available, please contact us prior to placing an order to request the full sequence.
How to cite: TFORF0330 was a gift from Feng Zhang (Addgene plasmid # 143693 ; http://n2t.net/addgene:143693 ; RRID:Addgene_143693)
