[The description below was written by a language model from this plasmid's Addgene catalogue record and pLannotate feature annotations shown in this document.]
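Description:
TFORF0330 is a third-generation-style, self-inactivating lentiviral expression plasmid built on the pLX_TRC317 backbone and carrying the human zinc-finger transcription factor ZNF334. It belongs to a barcoded transcription factor ORF collection in which each construct pairs one ORF with a unique 24-bp barcode, so that the factor delivered to a cell can be identified by sequencing in pooled overexpression screens, such as those for directed differentiation. In bacteria it is maintained through a high-copy ColE1/pUC-type origin and selected with ampicillin via β-lactamase. An f1 origin and remnants of lac, T7 and T3 elements from the cloning backbone are also present. The depositor notes that the plasmid can recombine, as lentiviral vectors with repeated LTRs often do.

The viral genome is transcribed in packaging cells from an RSV promoter fused to a truncated HIV-1 5' LTR, followed by the Ψ packaging signal, a gag fragment, the Rev response element and a cPPT/CTS. It ends in a ΔU3 3' LTR that inactivates LTR promoter activity after integration, with an SV40 polyadenylation signal downstream. Two cassettes lie within this unit: an SV40 early promoter driving puromycin N-acetyltransferase for selection of transduced mammalian cells, and the EF-1α promoter driving the ZNF334 ORF, followed by a WPRE that enhances transcript stability and expression. The annotated ZNF334 match covers about 1.7 kb of the stated 2,141-bp insert. The barcode itself is not annotated in the feature table, though the unassigned stretch between the ORF and the WPRE, which includes a short U6-like fragment, is a plausible location. No epitope tag or reporter is recorded.
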