Features (pLannotate 1.2.2; 31 found; start..end, strand, type, name):
      5..231     +  promoter       RSV promoter: Rous sarcoma virus enhancer/promoter
    232..412     +  LTR            5' LTR (truncated): truncated 5' long terminal repeat (LTR) from HIV-1
    459..584     +  misc_feature   HIV-1 Ψ: packaging signal of human immunodeficiency virus type 1
    568..931     +  CDS            HIV-1 gag (fragment): gag protein from human immunodeficiency virus 1; gag
   1077..1310    +  misc_feature   RRE: The Rev response element (RRE) of HIV-1 allows for Rev-dependent mRNA export from the nucleus to the cytoplasm.
   1687..1713    +  CDS            Rev (fragment): human immunodeficiency virus 1 (HIV-1) Rev protein; rev; enhances nuclear export of unspliced and incompletely spliced viral mRNAs
   1720..1743    +  promoter       SV40 promoter (fragment): SV40 early promoter
   1744..1815    +  promoter       SV40 promoter (fragment): SV40 enhancer and early promoter
   1839..1974    +  rep_origin     SV40 ori: SV40 origin of replication
   2020..2616    +  CDS            PuroR (fragment): puromycin N-acetyltransferase; pac from Streptomyces; confers resistance to puromycin
   2665..2782    +  misc_feature   cPPT/CTS: central polypurine tract and central termination sequence of HIV-1
   2847..2913    +  CDS            small t antigen (fragment): SV40 (simian virus 40) small t antigen
   2920..4098    +  promoter       EF-1α promoter: strong constitutive promoter for human elongation factor EF-1α
   4130..5818    +  CDS            ZNF334 (fragment): ZN334_HUMAN - Experimental evidence at protein level: Swiss-Prot protein existence level 1. May be involved in transcriptional regulation. From Homo sapiens (Human).
   6167..6220    +  promoter       U6 promoter (fragment): RNA polymerase III promoter for human U6 snRNA
   6262..6850    +  misc_feature   WPRE: woodchuck hepatitis virus posttranscriptional regulatory element
   6901..6920    +  misc_feature   cPPT/CTS (fragment): central polypurine tract and central termination sequence of HIV-1
   6922..7155    +  LTR            3' LTR (ΔU3): self-inactivating 3' long terminal repeat (LTR) from HIV-1
   7233..7354    +  polyA_signal   SV40 poly(A) signal: SV40 polyadenylation signal
   7394..7529    +  rep_origin     SV40 ori: SV40 origin of replication
   7550..7568    -  promoter       T7 promoter: promoter for bacteriophage T7 RNA polymerase
   7576..7731    +  CDS            lacZα (fragment): LacZα fragment of β-galactosidase; lacZ fragment
   7736..8164    +  rep_origin     f1 ori (sequence partly withheld): f1 bacteriophage origin of replication; arrow indicates direction of (+) strand synthesis
   8217..8321    +  promoter       AmpR promoter: bla
   8322..9182    +  CDS            AmpR: β-lactamase; bla; confers resistance to ampicillin, carbenicillin, and related antibiotics
   9353..9941    +  rep_origin     ori: high-copy-number ColE1/pMB1/pBR322/pUC origin of replication
  10124..10216   +  CDS            lacI (fragment): lac repressor; lacI; The lac repressor binds to the lac operator to inhibit transcription in E. coli. This inhibition can be relieved by adding lactose or isopropyl-β-D-thiogalactopyranoside (IPTG).
  10229..10250   +  protein_bind   CAP binding site: CAP binding activates transcription in the presence of cAMP. E. coli catabolite activator protein
  10265..10295   +  promoter       lac promoter: promoter for the E. coli lac operon
  10303..10319   +  protein_bind   lac operator: The lac repressor binds to the lac operator to inhibit transcription in E. coli. This inhibition can be relieved by adding lactose or isopropyl-β-D-thiogalactopyranoside (IPTG). lac repressor encoded by lacI
  10364..10382   +  promoter       T3 promoter: promoter for bacteriophage T3 RNA polymerase
>Addgene plasmid #143693 | TFORF0330 | addgene full sequence | sequence record 407879 | Addgene NGS Result
TTAATGTAGTCTTATGCAATACTCTTGTAGTCTTGCAACATGGTAACGATGAGTTAGCAACATGCCTTAC
AAGGAGAGAAAAAGCACCGTGCATGCCGATTGGTGGAAGTAAGGTGGTACGATCGTGCCTTATTAGGAAG
GCAACAGACGGGTCTGACATGGATTGGACGAACCACTGAATTGCCGCATTGCAGAGATATTGTATTTAAG
TGCCTAGCTCGATACATAAACGGGTCTCTCTGGTTAGACCAGATCTGAGCCTGGGAGCTCTCTGGCTAAC
TAGGGAACCCACTGCTTAAGCCTCAATAAAGCTTGCCTTGAGTGCTTCAAGTAGTGTGTGCCCGTCTGTT
GTGTGACTCTGGTAACTAGAGATCCCTCAGACCCTTTTAGTCAGTGTGGAAAATCTCTAGCAGTGGCGCC
CGAACAGGGACTTGAAAGCGAAAGGGAAACCAGAGGAGCTCTCTCGACGCAGGACTCGGCTTGCTGAAGC
GCGCACGGCAAGAGGCGAGGGGCGGCGACTGGTGAGTACGCCAAAAATTTTGACTAGCGGAGGCTAGAAG
GAGAGAGATGGGTGCGAGAGCGTCAGTATTAAGCGGGGGAGAATTAGATCGCGATGGGAAAAAATTCGGT
TAAGGCCAGGGGGAAAGAAAAAATATAAATTAAAACATATAGTATGGGCAAGCAGGGAGCTAGAACGATT
CGCAGTTAATCCTGGCCTGTTAGAAACATCAGAAGGCTGTAGACAAATACTGGGACAGCTACAACCATCC
CTTCAGACAGGATCAGAAGAACTTAGATCATTATATAATACAGTAGCAACCCTCTATTGTGTGCATCAAA
GGATAGAGATAAAAGACACCAAGGAAGCTTTAGACAAGATAGAGGAAGAGCAAAACAAAAGTAAGACCAC
CGCACAGCAAGCGGCCGCTGATCTTCAGACCTGGAGGAGGAGATATGAGGGACAATTGGAGAAGTGAATT
ATATAAATATAAAGTAGTAAAAATTGAACCATTAGGAGTAGCACCCACCAAGGCAAAGAGAAGAGTGGTG
CAGAGAGAAAAAAGAGCAGTGGGAATAGGAGCTTTGTTCCTTGGGTTCTTGGGAGCAGCAGGAAGCACTA
TGGGCGCAGCGTCAATGACGCTGACGGTACAGGCCAGACAATTATTGTCTGGTATAGTGCAGCAGCAGAA
CAATTTGCTGAGGGCTATTGAGGCGCAACAGCATCTGTTGCAACTCACAGTCTGGGGCATCAAGCAGCTC
CAGGCAAGAATCCTGGCTGTGGAAAGATACCTAAAGGATCAACAGCTCCTGGGGATTTGGGGTTGCTCTG
GAAAACTCATTTGCACCACTGCTGTGCCTTGGAATGCTAGTTGGAGTAATAAATCTCTGGAACAGATTTG
GAATCACACGACCTGGATGGAGTGGGACAGAGAAATTAACAATTACACAAGCTTAATACACTCCTTAATT
GAAGAATCGCAAAACCAGCAAGAAAAGAATGAACAAGAATTATTGGAATTAGATAAATGGGCAAGTTTGT
GGAATTGGTTTAACATAACAAATTGGCTGTGGTATATAAAATTATTCATAATGATAGTAGGAGGCTTGGT
AGGTTTAAGAATAGTTTTTGCTGTACTTTCTATAGTGAATAGAGTTAGGCAGGGATATTCACCATTATCG
TTTCAGACCCACCTCCCAACCCCGAGGGGACCCATGCATTGCATCTCAATTAGTCAGCAACCAGGTGTGG
AAAGTCCCCAGGCTCCCCAGCAGGCAGAAGTATGCAAAGCATGCGTCTCAATTAGTCAGCAACCATAGTC
CCGCCCCTAACTCCGCCCATCCCGCCCCTAACTCCGCCCAGTTCCGCCCATTCTCCGCCCCATGGCTGAC
TAATTTTTTTTATTTATGCAGAGGCCGAGGCCGCCTCGGCCTCTGAGCTATTCCAGAAGTAGTGAGGAGG
CTTTTTTGGAGGCCTAGGCTTTTGCAAAAAGCTTTCTAGAGGTACCACCGGAGCTTACCATGACCGAGTA
CAAGCCCACGGTGCGCCTCGCCACCCGCGACGACGTCCCCAGGGCCGTACGCACCCTCGCCGCCGCGTTC
GCCGACTACCCCGCCACGCGCCACACCGTCGATCCGGACCGCCACATCGAGCGGGTCACCGAGCTGCAAG
AACTCTTCCTCACGCGCGTCGGGCTCGACATCGGCAAGGTGTGGGTCGCGGACGACGGCGCCGCCGTGGC
GGTCTGGACCACGCCGGAGAGCGTCGAAGCGGGGGCGGTGTTCGCCGAGATCGGCCCGCGCATGGCCGAG
TTGAGCGGTTCCCGGCTGGCCGCGCAGCAACAGATGGAAGGCCTCCTGGCGCCGCACCGGCCCAAGGAGC
CCGCGTGGTTCCTGGCCACCGTCGGCGTCTCGCCCGACCACCAGGGCAAGGGTCTGGGCAGCGCCGTCGT
GCTCCCCGGAGTGGAGGCGGCCGAGCGCGCCGGGGTGCCCGCCTTCCTGGAGACCTCCGCGCCCCGCAAC
CTCCCCTTCTACGAGCGGCTCGGCTTCACCGTCACCGCCGACGTCGAGGTGCCCGAAGGACCGCGCACCT
GGTGCATGACCCGCAAGCCCGGTGCCAGTTAACGAATTCTAGATCTTGAGACAAATGGCAGTATTCATCC
ACAATTTTAAAAGAAAAGGGGGGATTGGGGGGTACAGTGCAGGGGAAAGAATAGTAGACATAATAGCAAC
AGACATACAAACTAAAGAATTACAAAAACAAATTACAAAAATTCAAAATTTTCGGGTTTATTACAGGGAC
AGCAGAGATCCACTTTGGCGCCGGCTCGAGGCCTGCAGGTGCAAAGATGGATAAAGTTTTAAACAGAGAG
GAATCTTTGCAGCTAATGGACCTTCTAGGTCTTGAAAGGAGTGGGAATTGGCTCCGGTGCCCGTCAGTGG
GCAGAGCGCACATCGCCCACAGTCCCCGAGAAGTTGGGGGGAGGGGTCGGCAATTGAACCGGTGCCTAGA
GAAGGTGGCGCGGGGTAAACTGGGAAAGTGATGTCGTGTACTGGCTCCGCCTTTTTCCCGAGGGTGGGGG
AGAACCGTATATAAGTGCAGTAGTCGCCGTGAACGTTCTTTTTCGCAACGGGTTTGCCGCCAGAACACAG
GTAAGTGCCGTGTGTGGTTCCCGCGGGCCTGGCCTCTTTACGGGTTATGGCCCTTGCGTGCCTTGAATTA
CTTCCACCTGGCTGCAGTACGTGATTCTTGATCCCGAGCTTCGGGTTGGAAGTGGGTGGGAGAGTTCGAG
GCCTTGCGCTTAAGGAGCCCCTTCGCCTCGTGCTTGAGTTGAGGCCTGGCCTGGGCGCTGGGGCCGCCGC
GTGCGAATCTGGTGGCACCTTCGCGCCTGTCTCGCTGCTTTCGATAAGTCTCTAGCCATTTAAAATTTTT
GATGACCTGCTGCGACGCTTTTTTTCTGGCAAGATAGTCTTGTAAATGCGGGCCAAGATCTGCACACTGG
TATTTCGGTTTTTGGGGCCGCGGGCGGCGACGGGGCCCGTGCGTCCCAGCGCACATGTTCGGCGAGGCGG
GGCCTGCGAGCGCGGCCACCGAGAATCGGACGGGGGTAGTCTCAAGCTGGCCGGCCTGCTCTGGTGCCTG
GCCTCGCGCCGCCGTGTATCGCCCCGCCCTGGGCGGCAAGGCTGGCCCGGTCGGCACCAGTTGCGTGAGC
GGAAAGATGGCCGCTTCCCGGCCCTGCTGCAGGGAGCTCAAAATGGAGGACGCGGCGCTCGGGAGAGCGG
GCGGGTGAGTCACCCACACAAAGGAAAAGGGCCTTTCCGTCCTCAGCCGTCGCTTCATGTGACTCCACGG
AGTACCGGGCGCCGTCCAGGCACCTCGATTAGTTCTCGAGCTTTTGGAGTACGTCGTCTTTAGGTTGGGG
GGAGGGGTTTTATGCGATGGAGTTTCCCCACACTGAGTGGGTGGAGACTGAAGTTAGGCCAGCTTGGCAC
TTGATGTAATTCTCCTTGGAATTTGCCCTTTTTGAGTTTGGATCTTGGTTCATTCTCAAGCCTCAGACAG
TGGTTCAAAGTTTTTTTCTTCCATTTCAGGTGTCGTGAGGCTAGCACCGCCACCATGGAAAATGAGAAGG
AGATACCAGTTTCATTCCAGGACCTGACTGTGAACTTCACCCAAGAGGAATGGCAGCAACTGGACCCTGC
TCAGAGGCTCCTGTACAGGGATGTGATGCTGGAGAACTACAGCAACTTGGTCTCTGTGGGGTATCATGTT
AGCAAACCAGATGTGATTTTCAAATTGGAGCAAGGAGAAGAGCCATGGATAGTGGAGGAATTCTCAAATC
AGAACTACCCAGACATTGATGATGCCTTAGAGAAGAACAAGGAAATCCAAGATAAACATTTGACACAAAC
TGTATTCTTCAGCAACAAAACACTGATTACAGAAAGAGAGAATGTATTTGGGAAAACACTTAATCTGGGC
ATGAATAGTGTTCCCTCAAGAAAAATGCCCTATAAATGTAATCCAGGAGGAAACAGTTTGAAAACTAATT
CAGAAGTAATTGTTGCAAAGAAAAGCAAAGAAAACAGAAAGATTCCTGATGGATACAGTGGATTTGGGAA
GCATGAGAAAAGTCATTTGGGAATGAAAAAATACAGATACAATCCAATGAGGAAAGCCAGCAATCAAAAC
GAAAATCTTATTCTGCACCAGAACATTCAGATTTTGAAACAACCGTTTGACTATAATAAATGTGGGAAAA
CCTTCTTCAAGAGGGCAATTCTCATTACACAAAAGGGGAGACAGACTGAAAGGAAACCAAATGAATGTAA
TGAATGTAGGAAAACCTTTTCTAAGAGATCTACCCTCATTGTACATCAGAGAATTCATACAGGGGAGAAA
CCGTATGTTTGTAGTGATTGTAGGAAAACTTTTCGTGTGAAGACAAGCCTCACTCGACACCGAAGAATTC
ATACTGGAGAGAGACCCTATGAATGCAGTGAATGCAGGAAAACCTTCATTGACAAATCTGCCCTTATTGT
ACACCAGAAAATTCATGGAGGGGAGAAATCCTATGAGTGTAATGAATGTGGAAAGACCTTTTTTCGGAAG
TCAGCCCTGGCTGAACATTTCAGGTCACACACAGGGGAGAAGCCTTACGAATGCAAGGAATGTGGAAATG
CCTTCAGCAAGAAATCGTATCTTGTTGTACATCAAAGAACTCACAGAGGAGAGAAGCCAAATGAATGTAA
GGAATGTGGGAAAACCTTCTTCTGTCAGTCAGCCCTTACTGCGCATCAGAGAATTCACACAGGGGAAAAA
CCCTATGAATGTAGTGAATGTGAGAAAACCTTCTTTTGTCAATCTGCCCTCAATGTGCATCGAAGAAGTC
ATACAGGAGAGAAGCCCTATGAATGCAGTCAATGTGGAAAATTTTTATGTACGAAATCAGCCCTCATTGC
ACATCAGATAACTCATAGAGGAAAGAAGTCTTATGAATGTAATGAATGTGGGAAATTTTTCTGCCATAAG
TCAACACTCACTATACATCAGAGAACACACACAGGAGAGAAACATGGTGTGTTTAATAAATGTGGTAGAA
TCTCCATTGTGAAGTCAAACTGCAGTCAGTGTAAGAGAATGAACACAAAGGAGAATCTTTATGAGTGTAG
TGAACATGGGCATGCCGTCAGCAAAAACTCACACCTCATTGTACATCAGAGAACTATATGGGAGAGACCA
TATGAATGCAATGAATGTGGGAGAACCTACTGCAGGAAGTCAGCCCTGACTCACCATCAGAGAACACACA
CAGGACAGAGACCCTATGAGTGTAATGAATGTGGGAAAACCTTCTGTCAGAAGTTCTCCTTTGTTGAACA
TCAGCGAACTCACACTGGGGAGAAACCATATGAATGTAATGAATGTGGGAAATCCTTCTGCCATAAGTCA
GCCTTCAGAGTCCATAGAAGAATTCACACAGGAGAGAAACCATATGAATGTAATCAATGTGGGAAAACCT
ACCGTCGCCTGTGGACTCTCACTGAACATCAGAAAATACACACAGGAGAGAAACCTTATGAATGTAACAA
ATGTGAGAAAACATTTCGCCACAAATCAAACTTTCTTTTACATCAGAAATCCCACAAGGAATAGTAATGA
ACTAGTCCGTAACTTGAAAGTATTTCGATTTCTTGGCTTTATATATCTTGTGGAAAGGACGACTGTACTA
AGTTGGAGTGGTCGAGACGCGTTAAGTCGACAATCAACCTCTGGATTACAAAATTTGTGAAAGATTGACT
GGTATTCTTAACTATGTTGCTCCTTTTACGCTATGTGGATACGCTGCTTTAATGCCTTTGTATCATGCTA
TTGCTTCCCGTATGGCTTTCATTTTCTCCTCCTTGTATAAATCCTGGTTGCTGTCTCTTTATGAGGAGTT
GTGGCCCGTTGTCAGGCAACGTGGCGTGGTGTGCACTGTGTTTGCTGACGCAACCCCCACTGGTTGGGGC
ATTGCCACCACCTGTCAGCTCCTTTCCGGGACTTTCGCTTTCCCCCTCCCTATTGCCACGGCGGAACTCA
TCGCCGCCTGCCTTGCCCGCTGCTGGACAGGGGCTCGGCTGTTGGGCACTGACAATTCCGTGGTGTTGTC
GGGGAAATCATCGTCCTTTCCTTGGCTGCTCGCCTGTGTTGCCACCTGGATTCTGCGCGGGACGTCCTTC
TGCTACGTCCCTTCGGCCCTCAATCCAGCGGACCTTCCTTCCCGCGGCCTGCTGCCGGCTCTGCGGCCTC
TTCCGCGTCTTCGCCTTCGCCCTCAGACGAGTCGGATCTCCCTTTGGGCCGCCTCCCCGCGTCGACTTTA
AGACCAATGACTTACAAGGCAGCTGTAGATCTTAGCCACTTTTTAAAAGAAAAGGGGGGACTGGAAGGGC
TAATTCACTCCCAACGAAGACAAGATCTGCTTTTTGCTTGTACTGGGTCTCTCTGGTTAGACCAGATCTG
AGCCTGGGAGCTCTCTGGCTAACTAGGGAACCCACTGCTTAAGCCTCAATAAAGCTTGCCTTGAGTGCTT
CAAGTAGTGTGTGCCCGTCTGTTGTGTGACTCTGGTAACTAGAGATCCCTCAGACCCTTTTAGTCAGTGT
GGAAAATCTCTAGCAGTACGTATAGTAGTTCATGTCATCTTATTATTCAGTATTTATAACTTGCAAAGAA
ATGAATATCAGAGAGTGAGAGGAACTTGTTTATTGCAGCTTATAATGGTTACAAATAAAGCAATAGCATC
ACAAATTTCACAAATAAAGCATTTTTTTCACTGCATTCTAGTTGTGGTTTGTCCAAACTCATCAATGTAT
CTTATCATGTCTGGCTCTAGCTATCCCGCCCCTAACTCCGCCCATCCCGCCCCTAACTCCGCCCAGTTCC
GCCCATTCTCCGCCCCATGGCTGACTAATTTTTTTTATTTATGCAGAGGCCGAGGCCGCCTCGGCCTCTG
AGCTATTCCAGAAGTAGTGAGGAGGCTTTTTTGGAGGCCTAGGGACGTACCCAATTCGCCCTATAGTGAG
TCGTATTACGCGCGCTCACTGGCCGTCGTTTTACAACGTCGTGACTGGGAAAACCCTGGCGTTACCCAAC
TTAATCGCCTTGCAGCACATCCCCCTTTCGCCAGCTGGCGTAATAGCGAAGAGGCCCGCACCGATCGCCC
TTCCCAACAGTTGCGCAGCCTGAATGGCGAATGGG
[124 nt withheld, positions 7736-7859]
C
[91 nt withheld, positions 7861-7951]
A
[49 nt withheld, positions 7953-8001]
CCTTTGACGTTGGAGTCCACGTTCTTT
[37 nt withheld, positions 8029-8065]
ACCCTATCTCGGTCTATTCTTTTGATTTATAAGGGATTTTGCCGATTTCGGCCTATTGGTTAAAAAATGA
GCTGATTTAACAAAAATTTAACGCGAATTTTAACAAAATATTAACGCTTACAATTTAGGTGGCACTTTTC
GGGGAAATGTGCGCGGAACCCCTATTTGTTTATTTTTCTAAATACATTCAAATATGTATCCGCTCATGAG
ACAATAACCCTGATAAATGCTTCAATAATATTGAAAAAGGAAGAGTATGAGTATTCAACATTTCCGTGTC
GCCCTTATTCCCTTTTTTGCGGCATTTTGCCTTCCTGTTTTTGCTCACCCAGAAACGCTGGTGAAAGTAA
AAGATGCTGAAGATCAGTTGGGTGCACGAGTGGGTTACATCGAACTGGATCTCAACAGCGGTAAGATCCT
TGAGAGTTTTCGCCCCGAAGAACGTTTTCCAATGATGAGCACTTTTAAAGTTCTGCTATGTGGCGCGGTA
TTATCCCGTATTGACGCCGGGCAAGAGCAACTCGGTCGCCGCATACACTATTCTCAGAATGACTTGGTTG
AGTACTCACCAGTCACAGAAAAGCATCTTACGGATGGCATGACAGTAAGAGAATTATGCAGTGCTGCCAT
AACCATGAGTGATAACACTGCGGCCAACTTACTTCTGACAACGATCGGAGGACCGAAGGAGCTAACCGCT
TTTTTGCACAACATGGGGGATCATGTAACTCGCCTTGATCGTTGGGAACCGGAGCTGAATGAAGCCATAC
CAAACGACGAGCGTGACACCACGATGCCTGTAGCAATGGCAACAACGTTGCGCAAACTATTAACTGGCGA
ACTACTTACTCTAGCTTCCCGGCAACAATTAATAGACTGGATGGAGGCGGATAAAGTTGCAGGACCACTT
CTGCGCTCGGCCCTTCCGGCTGGCTGGTTTATTGCTGATAAATCTGGAGCCGGTGAGCGTGGGTCTCGCG
GTATCATTGCAGCACTGGGGCCAGATGGTAAGCCCTCCCGTATCGTAGTTATCTACACGACGGGGAGTCA
GGCAACTATGGATGAACGAAATAGACAGATCGCTGAGATAGGTGCCTCACTGATTAAGCATTGGTAACTG
TCAGACCAAGTTTACTCATATATACTTTAGATTGATTTAAAACTTCATTTTTAATTTAAAAGGATCTAGG
TGAAGATCCTTTTTGATAATCTCATGACCAAAATCCCTTAACGTGAGTTTTCGTTCCACTGAGCGTCAGA
CCCCGTAGAAAAGATCAAAGGATCTTCTTGAGATCCTTTTTTTCTGCGCGTAATCTGCTGCTTGCAAACA
AAAAAACCACCGCTACCAGCGGTGGTTTGTTTGCCGGATCAAGAGCTACCAACTCTTTTTCCGAAGGTAA
CTGGCTTCAGCAGAGCGCAGATACCAAATACTGTTCTTCTAGTGTAGCCGTAGTTAGGCCACCACTTCAA
GAACTCTGTAGCACCGCCTACATACCTCGCTCTGCTAATCCTGTTACCAGTGGCTGCTGCCAGTGGCGAT
AAGTCGTGTCTTACCGGGTTGGACTCAAGACGATAGTTACCGGATAAGGCGCAGCGGTCGGGCTGAACGG
GGGGTTCGTGCACACAGCCCAGCTTGGAGCGAACGACCTACACCGAACTGAGATACCTACAGCGTGAGCT
ATGAGAAAGCGCCACGCTTCCCGAAGGGAGAAAGGCGGACAGGTATCCGGTAAGCGGCAGGGTCGGAACA
GGAGAGCGCACGAGGGAGCTTCCAGGGGGAAACGCCTGGTATCTTTATAGTCCTGTCGGGTTTCGCCACC
TCTGACTTGAGCGTCGATTTTTGTGATGCTCGTCAGGGGGGCGGAGCCTATGGAAAAACGCCAGCAACGC
GGCCTTTTTACGGTTCCTGGCCTTTTGCTGGCCTTTTGCTCACATGTTCTTTCCTGCGTTATCCCCTGAT
TCTGTGGATAACCGTATTACCGCCTTTGAGTGAGCTGATACCGCTCGCCGCAGCCGAACGACCGAGCGCA
GCGAGTCAGTGAGCGAGGAAGCGGAAGAGCGCCCAATACGCAAACCGCCTCTCCCCGCGCGTTGGCCGAT
TCATTAATGCAGCTGGCACGACAGGTTTCCCGACTGGAAAGCGGGCAGTGAGCGCAACGCAATTAATGTG
AGTTAGCTCACTCATTAGGCACCCCAGGCTTTACACTTTATGCTTCCGGCTCGTATGTTGTGTGGAATTG
TGAGCGGATAACAATTTCACACAGGAAACAGCTATGACCATGATTACGCCAAGCGCGCAATTAACCCTCA
CTAAAGGGAACAAAAGCTGGAGCTGCAAGC
