>Addgene plasmid #143693 | TFORF0330 | depositor partial sequence | sequence record 283209 | Insert
ACCGCCACCATGGAAAATGAGAAGGAGATACCAGTTTCATTCCAGGACCTGACTGTGAACTTCACCCAAG
AGGAATGGCAGCAACTGGACCCTGCTCAGAGGCTCCTGTACAGGGATGTGATGCTGGAGAACTACAGCAA
CTTGGTCTCTGTGGGGTATCATGTTAGCAAACCAGATGTGATTTTCAAATTGGAGCAAGGAGAAGAGCCA
TGGATAGTGGAGGAATTCTCAAATCAGAACTACCCAGACATTGATGATGCCTTAGAGAAGAACAAGGAAA
TCCAAGATAAACATTTGACACAAACTGTATTCTTCAGCAACAAAACACTGATTACAGAAAGAGAGAATGT
ATTTGGGAAAACACTTAATCTGGGCATGAATAGTGTTCCCTCAAGAAAAATGCCCTATAAATGTAATCCA
GGAGGAAACAGTTTGAAAACTAATTCAGAAGTAATTGTTGCAAAGAAAAGCAAAGAAAACAGAAAGATTC
CTGATGGATACAGTGGATTTGGGAAGCATGAGAAAAGTCATTTGGGAATGAAAAAATACAGATACAATCC
AATGAGGAAAGCCAGCAATCAAAACGAAAATCTTATTCTGCACCAGAACATTCAGATTTTGAAACAACCG
TTTGACTATAATAAATGTGGGAAAACCTTCTTCAAGAGGGCAATTCTCATTACACAAAAGGGGAGACAGA
CTGAAAGGAAACCAAATGAATGTAATGAATGTAGGAAAACCTTTTCTAAGAGATCTACCCTCATTGTACA
TCAGAGAATTCATACAGGGGAGAAACCGTATGTTTGTAGTGATTGTAGGAAAACTTTTCGTGTGAAGACA
AGCCTCACTCGACACCGAAGAATTCATACTGGAGAGAGACCCTATGAATGCAGTGAATGCAGGAAAACCT
TCATTGACAAATCTGCCCTTATTGTACACCAGAAAATTCATGGAGGGGAGAAATCCTATGAGTGTAATGA
ATGTGGAAAGACCTTTTTTCGGAAGTCAGCCCTGGCTGAACATTTCAGGTCACACACAGGGGAGAAGCCT
TACGAATGCAAGGAATGTGGAAATGCCTTCAGCAAGAAATCGTATCTTGTTGTACATCAAAGAACTCACA
GAGGAGAGAAGCCAAATGAATGTAAGGAATGTGGGAAAACCTTCTTCTGTCAGTCAGCCCTTACTGCGCA
TCAGAGAATTCACACAGGGGAAAAACCCTATGAATGTAGTGAATGTGAGAAAACCTTCTTTTGTCAATCT
GCCCTCAATGTGCATCGAAGAAGTCATACAGGAGAGAAGCCCTATGAATGCAGTCAATGTGGAAAATTTT
TATGTACGAAATCAGCCCTCATTGCACATCAGATAACTCATAGAGGAAAGAAGTCTTATGAATGTAATGA
ATGTGGGAAATTTTTCTGCCATAAGTCAACACTCACTATACATCAGAGAACACACACAGGAGAGAAACAT
GGTGTGTTTAATAAATGTGGTAGAATCTCCATTGTGAAGTCAAACTGCAGTCAGTGTAAGAGAATGAACA
CAAAGGAGAATCTTTATGAGTGTAGTGAACATGGGCATGCCGTCAGCAAAAACTCACACCTCATTGTACA
TCAGAGAACTATATGGGAGAGACCATATGAATGCAATGAATGTGGGAGAACCTACTGCAGGAAGTCAGCC
CTGACTCACCATCAGAGAACACACACAGGACAGAGACCCTATGAGTGTAATGAATGTGGGAAAACCTTCT
GTCAGAAGTTCTCCTTTGTTGAACATCAGCGAACTCACACTGGGGAGAAACCATATGAATGTAATGAATG
TGGGAAATCCTTCTGCCATAAGTCAGCCTTCAGAGTCCATAGAAGAATTCACACAGGAGAGAAACCATAT
GAATGTAATCAATGTGGGAAAACCTACCGTCGCCTGTGGACTCTCACTGAACATCAGAAAATACACACAG
GAGAGAAACCTTATGAATGTAACAAATGTGAGAAAACATTTCGCCACAAATCAAACTTTCTTTTACATCA
GAAATCCCACAAGGAATAGTAATGAACTAGTCCGTAACTTGAAAGTATTTCGATTTCTTGGCTTTATATA
TCTTGTGGAAAGGACGACTGTACTAAGTTGGAGTGGTCGAG
