>Addgene plasmid #143693 | TFORF0330 | depositor partial sequence | sequence record 283210 | Barcode
CTGTACTAAGTTGGAGTGGTCGAG
